>Addgene plasmid #52601 | pVITRO-HPV26 L1L2 | depositor full sequence | sequence record 81734 | pVITRO-HPV26 L1L2 sequence 9232 bps
CCTGCAGGGCCTGAAATAACCTCTGAAAGAGGAACTTGGTTAGGTACCTTCTGAGGCGGAAAGAACCAGC
TGTGGAATGTGTGTCAGTTAGGGTGTGGAAAGTCCCCAGGCTCCCCAGCAGGCAGAAGTATGCAAAGCAT
GCATCTCAATTAGTCAGCAACCAGGTGTGGAAAGTCCCCAGGCTCCCCAGCAGGCAGAAGTATGCAAAGC
ATGCATCTCAATTAGTCAGCAACCATAGTCCCACTAGTGGAGCCGAGAGTAATTCATACAAAAGGAGGGA
TCGCCTTCGCAAGGGGAGAGCCCAGGGACCGTCCCTAAATTCTCACAGACCCAAATCCCTGTAGCCGCCC
CACGACAGCGCGAGGAGCATGCGCTCAGGGCTGAGCGCGGGGAGAGCAGAGCACACAAGCTCATAGACCC
TGGTCGTGGGGGGGAGGACCGGGGAGCTGGCGCGGGGCAAACTGGGAAAGCGGTGTCGTGTGCTGGCTCC
GCCCTCTTCCCGAGGGTGGGGGAGAACGGTATATAAGTGCGGCAGTCGCCTTGGACGTTCTTTTTCGCAA
CGGGTTTGCCGTCAGAACGCAGGTGAGGGGCGGGTGTGGCTTCCGCGGGCCGCCGAGCTGGAGGTCCTGC
TCCGAGCGGGCCGGGCCCCGCTGTCGTCGGCGGGGATTAGCTGCGAGCATTCCCGCTTCGAGTTGCGGGC
GGCGCGGGAGGCAGAGTGCGAGGCCTAGCGGCAACCCCGTAGCCTCGCCTCGTGTCCGGCTTGAGGCCTA
GCGTGGTGTCCGCGCCGCCGCCGCGTGCTACTCCGGCCGCACTCTGGTCTTTTTTTTTTTTGTTGTTGTT
GCCCTGCTGCCTTCGATTGCCGTTCAGCAATAGGGGCTAACAAAGGGAGGGTGCGGGGCTTGCTCGCCCG
GAGCCCGGAGAGGTCATGGTTGGGGAGGAATGGAGGGACAGGAGTGGCGGCTGGGGCCCGCCCGCCTTCG
GAGCACATGTCCGACGCCACCTGGATGGGGCGAGGCCTGGGGTTTTTCCCGAAGCAACCAGGCTGGGGTT
AGCGTGCCGAGGCCATGTGGCCCCAGCACCCGGCACGATCTGGCTTGGCGGCGCCGCGTTGCCCTGCCTC
CCTAACTAGGGTGAGGCCATCCCGTCCGGCACCAGTTGCGTGCGTGGAAAGATGGCCGCTCCCGGGCCCT
GTTGCAAGGAGCTCAAAATGGAGGACGCGGCAGCCCGGTGGAGCGGGCGGGTGAGTCACCCACACAAAGG
AAGAGGGCCTGGTCCCTCACCGGCTGCTGCTTCCTGTGACCCCGTGGTCCTATCGGCCGCAATAGTCACC
TCGGGCTTTTGAGCACGGCTAGTCGCGGCGGGGGGAGGGGATGTAATGGCGTTGGAGTTTGTTCACATTT
GGTGGGTGGAGACTAGTCAGGCCAGCCTGGCGCTGGAAGTCATTTTTGGAATTTGTCCCCTTGAGTTTTG
AGCGGAGCTAATTCTCGGGCTTCTTAGCGGTTCAAAGGTATCTTTTAAACCCTTTTTTAGGTGTTGTGAA
AACCACCGCTAATTCAAAGCAACCGGTGATATCAAAGATCCGCCACCATGGCCCTGTGGAGGACCAGCGA
CAGCAAGGTGTACCTGCCCCCCACCCCCGTGAGCAGGGTGGTGAACACCGACGAGTACGTGACCAGGACC
GGCATCTACTACTACGCCGGCAGCAGCAGGCTGCTGACCCTGGGCCACCCCTACTTCAGCATCCCCAAGA
CCGGCCAGAAGGCCGAGATCCCCAAGGTGAGCGCCTACCAGTACAGGGTGTTCAGGGTGCACCTGCCTGA
CCCCAACAAGTTCGGCCTGCCCGACCCCCAGCTGTACAACCCCGACACCGAGAGGCTGGTGTGGGCCTGC
GTGGGCGTGGAGGTGGGCAGGGGCCAGCCCCTGGGCATCGGCCTGAGCGGCCACCCCCTGTTCAACAAGC
TGGACGACACCGAGAACAGCCACCTGGCCACCGTGAACGCCGACACCGACAACAGGGACAACGTGAGCGT
GGACAACAAGCAGACCCAGCTGTGCATCATCGGCTGCACCCCCCCCCTGGGCGAGCACTGGGGCATCGGC
ACCATCTGCAAGAACACCCAGACCCAGAGGGGCGACTGCCCCCCCCTGGAGCTGATCAGCAGCATCATCG
AGGACGGCGACATGATCGACACCGGCTTCGGCGCCATGGACTTCACCGCCCTGCAGGCCACCAAGAGCGA
CGTGCCCATCGACATCAGCCAGAGCACCTGCAAGTACCCCGACTACCTGAAGATGAGCGCCGACACCTAC
GGCAACAGCATGTTCTTCTTCCTGAGGAGGGAGCAGCTGTTCGCCAGGCACTTCTACAACAAGGCCGGCG
CCGTGGGCGACGCCATCCCCACCACCCTGTACATCAAGGGCGCCGAGAGCGGCAGGGAGCCCCCCACCAG
CAGCATCTACAGCGCCACCCCCAGCGGCAGCATGGTGACCAGCGACGCCCAGCTGTTCAACAAGCCCTAC
TGGCTGCAGAGGGCCCAGGGCCACAACAACGGCATCTGCTGGGGCAACCAGCTGTTCGTGACCTGCGTGG
ACACCACCAGGAGCACCAACCTGACCATCAGCACCCTGAGCGCCGCCAGCGCCAGCACCCCCTTCAAGCC
CAGCGACTACAAGCAGTTCATCAGGCACGGCGAGGAGTACGAGCTGCAGTTCATCTTCCAGCTGTGCAAG
ATCACCCTGACCACCGACGTGATGGCCTACATCCACCTGATGAACGCCAGCATCCTGGAGGACTGGAACT
TCGGCCTGACCCTGCCCCCCACCGCCAGCCTGGAGGACGCCTACAGGTTCATCAAGAACAGCGCCACCAC
CTGCCAGAGGAACGCCCCCCCCGTGCCCAAGGAGGACCCCTTCCAGAAGTTCAAGTTCTGGGACGTGGAC
CTGAAGGAGAAGTTCAGCATCGACCTGGACCAGTTCCCCCTGGGCAGGAAGTTCATGCTGCAGGCCGGCA
TCCAGAGGAGGCCCAAGCTGGGCACCAAGAGGCCCCTGAGCAGCACCAGCAGCAGCACCAAGAGGAAGAA
GAGGAAGCTGACCAAGTAATAGTCTAGCTGGCCAGACATGATAAGATACATTGATGAGTTTGGACAAACC
ACAACTAGAATGCAGTGAAAAAAATGCTTTATTTGTGAAATTTGTGATGCTATTGCTTTATTTGTAACCA
TTATAAGCTGCAATAAACAAGTTAACAACAACAATTGCATTCATTTTATGTTTCAGGTTCAGGGGGAGGT
GTGGGAGGTTTTTTAAAGCAAGTAAAACCTCTACAAATGTGGTATGGAAATGTTAATTAACTAGCCATGA
CCAAAATCCCTTAACGTGAGTTTTCGTTCCACTGAGCGTCAGACCCCGTAGAAAAGATCAAAGGATCTTC
TTGAGATCCTTTTTTTCTGCGCGTAATCTGCTGCTTGCAAACAAAAAAACCACCGCTACCAGCGGTGGTT
TGTTTGCCGGATCAAGAGCTACCAACTCTTTTTCCGAAGGTAACTGGCTTCAGCAGAGCGCAGATACCAA
ATACTGTTCTTCTAGTGTAGCCGTAGTTAGGCCACCACTTCAAGAACTCTGTAGCACCGCCTACATACCT
CGCTCTGCTAATCCTGTTACCAGTGGCTGCTGCCAGTGGCGATAAGTCGTGTCTTACCGGGTTGGACTCA
AGACGATAGTTACCGGATAAGGCGCAGCGGTCGGGCTGAACGGGGGGTTCGTGCACACAGCCCAGCTTGG
AGCGAACGACCTACACCGAACTGAGATACCTACAGCGTGAGCTATGAGAAAGCGCCACGCTTCCCGAAGG
GAGAAAGGCGGACAGGTATCCGGTAAGCGGCAGGGTCGGAACAGGAGAGCGCACGAGGGAGCTTCCAGGG
GGAAACGCCTGGTATCTTTATAGTCCTGTCGGGTTTCGCCACCTCTGACTTGAGCGTCGATTTTTGTGAT
GCTCGTCAGGGGGGCGGAGCCTATGGAAAAACGCCAGCAACGCGGCCTTTTTACGGTTCCTGGCCTTTTG
CTGGCCTTTTGCTCACATGTTCTTAATTAACCTGCAGGCGTTACATAACTTACGGTAAATGGCCCGCCTG
GCTGACCGCCCAACGACCCCCGCCCATTGACGTCAATAATGACGTATGTTCCCATAGTAACGCCAATAGG
GACTTTCCATTGACGTCAATGGGTGGAGTATTTACGGTAAACTGCCCACTTGGCAGTACATCAAGTGTAT
CATATGCCAAGTACGCCCCCTATTGACGTCAATGACGGTAAATGGCCCGCCTGGCATTATGCCCAGTACA
TGACCTTATGGGACTTTCCTACTTGGCAGTACATCTACGTATTAGTCATCGCTATTACCATGATGATGCG
GTTTTGGCAGTACATCAATGGGCGTGGATAGCGGTTTGACTCACGGGGATTTCCAAGTCTCCACCCCATT
GACGTCAATGGGAGTTTGTTTTGACTAGTGGAGCCGAGAGTAATTCATACAAAAGGAGGGATCGCCTTCG
CAAGGGGAGAGCCCAGGGACCGTCCCTAAATTCTCACAGACCCAAATCCCTGTAGCCGCCCCACGACAGC
GCGAGGAGCATGCGCCCAGGGCTGAGCGCGGGTAGATCAGAGCACACAAGCTCACAGTCCCCGGCGGTGG
GGGGAGGGGCGCGCTGAGCGGGGGCCAGGGAGCTGGCGCGGGGCAAACTGGGAAAGTGGTGTCGTGTGCT
GGCTCCGCCCTCTTCCCGAGGGTGGGGGAGAACGGTATATAAGTGCGGTAGTCGCCTTGGACGTTCTTTT
TCGCAACGGGTTTGCCGTCAGAACGCAGGTGAGTGGCGGGTGTGGCTTCCGCGGGCCCCGGAGCTGGAGC
CCTGCTCTGAGCGGGCCGGGCTGATATGCGAGTGTCGTCCGCAGGGTTTAGCTGTGAGCATTCCCACTTC
GAGTGGCGGGCGGTGCGGGGGTGAGAGTGCGAGGCCTAGCGGCAACCCCGTAGCCTCGCCTCGTGTCCGG
CTTGAGGCCTAGCGTGGTGTCCGCCGCCGCGTGCCACTCCGGCCGCACTATGCGTTTTTTGTCCTTGCTG
CCCTCGATTGCCTTCCAGCAGCATGGGCTAACAAAGGGAGGGTGTGGGGCTCACTCTTAAGGAGCCCATG
AAGCTTACGTTGGATAGGAATGGAAGGGCAGGAGGGGCGACTGGGGCCCGCCCGCCTTCGGAGCACATGT
CCGACGCCACCTGGATGGGGCGAGGCCTGTGGCTTTCCGAAGCAATCGGGCGTGAGTTTAGCCTACCTGG
GCCATGTGGCCCTAGCACTGGGCACGGTCTGGCCTGGCGGTGCCGCGTTCCCTTGCCTCCCAACAAGGGT
GAGGCCGTCCCGCCCGGCACCAGTTGCTTGCGCGGAAAGATGGCCGCTCCCGGGGCCCTGTTGCAAGGAG
CTCAAAATGGAGGACGCGGCAGCCCGGTGGAGCGGGCGGGTGAGTCACCCACACAAAGGAAGAGGGCCTT
GCCCCTCGCCGGCCGCTGCTTCCTGTGACCCCGTGGTCTATCGGCCGCATAGTCACCTCGGGCTTCTCTT
GAGCACCGCTCGTCGCGGCGGGGGGAGGGGATCTAATGGCGTTGGAGTTTGTTCACATTTGGTGGGTGGA
GACTAGTCAGGCCAGCCTGGCGCTGGAAGTCATTCTTGGAATTTGCCCCTTTGAGTTTGGAGCGAGGCTA
ATTCTCAAGCCTCTTAGCGGTTCAAAGGTATTTTCTAAACCCGTTTCCAGGTGTTGTGAAAGCCACCGCT
AATTCAAAGCAATCCGGAGTATACGGATCCGCCACCATGGTGGCCGTGAGGGCCCCCAGGAGGAAGAGGG
CCAGCGCCACCGACCTGTACAAGACCTGCAAGGCCGCCGGCACCTGCCCCCCCGACGTGATCCCCAAGAT
CGAGGGCAGCACCCTGGCCGACAAGATCCTGCAGTGGAGCGGGCTGGGCATCTTCCTGGGCGGCCTGGGC
ATCGGCACCGGCACCGGCAGCGGCGGCAGGACCGGCTACATCCCCCTGGGCGGCGGCGGCAGGCCCAGCG
TGGTGGACATCGGCCCCACCAGGCCCCCCATCATCATCGAGCCCGTGGGCCCCACCGAGCCCAGCATCGT
GACCCTGGTGGAGGAGAGCAGCATCATCCAGAGCGGCGCCCCCATCCCCACCTTCAGCGGCGGCAACGGC
TTCGAGCTGACCACCAGCAGCGCCACCACCCCCGCCGTGCTGGACATCACCCCCAGCGCCGGCACCGTGC
ACGTGACCAGCACCAACATCCAGAACCCCCTGTACATCGAGCCCCCCATCGACATCCCCCAGGCCGGCGA
GGCCAGCGGCCACATCTTCACCACCACCAGCACCGCCGGCACCCACAGCTACGAGGAGATCCCCATGGAG
GTGTTCGCCAGCACCAACGGCACCGGCCTGGAGCCCATCAGCAGCACCCCCATCCCCGGCATCCAGAGGG
TGAGCGCCCCCAGGCTGTACAGCAAGGCCTACCAGCAGGTGAAGGTGACCGACCCCAACTTCATCGGCAA
CCCCAGCACCTTCGTGACCTTCGACAACCCCGCCTACGAGCCCATCGACGAGACCCTGACCTACGCCAGC
AGCAGCACCGTGGCCCCCGACCCCGACTTCCTGGACATCATCGCCCTGCACAGGCCCGCCCTGACCAGCA
GGAAGGGCACCGTGAGGTACAGCAGGCTGGGCCAGAAGGCCACCATGAAGACCAGGAGCGGCAAGCAGAT
CGGCGCCACCGTGCACTACTACCACGACATCAGCCCCATCCAGAGCTTCGCCGAGCACGAGGAGATCGAG
CTGCAGCCCCTGCACACCAGCACCCACAGCAGCGCCCCCCTGTTCGACATCTACGCCGACCCCGACACCG
TGCCCAGCATCCACACCCCCAGGATGAGCTACAGCCCCACCACCCTGCCCGTGCCCAGGTACGCCAGCAA
CGTGTTCAGCAGCATCAACACCAGCACCACCAACGTGACCGTGCCCCTGAGCACCAGCTTCGAGCTGCCC
GTGTACAGCGGCAGCGACATCTACACCCCCACCAGCAGCCCCACCTGGCCTAGCCTGCCCCCCCCCCCCA
CCACCAACCTGCCCGCCATCGTGGTGCACGGCGACAACTACTACCTGTGGCCCTACATCTACCTGATCCA
CAAGAGGAGGAAGAGGATGCCCTACTTCTTCAGCGACGGCTTCGTGGCCTACTAATAGTCTAGGAGCAGG
TTTCCCCAATGACACAAAACGTGCAACTTGAAACTCCGCCTGGTCTTTCCAGGTCTAGAGGGGTAACACT
TTGTACTGCGTTTGGCTCCACGCTCGATCCACTGGCGAGTGTTAGTAACAGCACTGTTGCTTCGTAGCGG
AGCATGACGGCCGTGGGAACTCCTCCTTGGTAACAAGGACCCACGGGGCCAAAAGCCACGCCCACACGGG
CCCGTCATGTGTGCAACCCCAGCACGGCGACTTTACTGCGAAACCCACTTTAAAGTGACATTGAAACTGG
TACCCACACACTGGTGACAGGCTAAGGATGCCCTTCAGGTACCCCGAGGTAACACGCGACACTCGGGATC
TGAGAAGGGGACTGGGGCTTCTATAAAAGCGCTCGGTTTAAAAAGCTTCTATGCCTGAATAGGTGACCGG
AGGTCGGCACCTTTCCTTTGCAATTACTGACCCTATGAATACACTGACTGTTTGACAATTAATCATCGGC
ATAGTATATCGGCATAGTATAATACGACTCACTATAGGAGGGCCACCATGATTGAACAAGATGGATTGCA
CGCAGGTTCTCCGGCCGCTTGGGTGGAGAGGCTATTCGGCTATGACTGGGCACAACAGACAATCGGCTGC
TCTGATGCCGCCGTGTTCCGGCTGTCAGCGCAGGGGCGCCCGGTTCTTTTTGTCAAGACCGACCTGTCCG
GTGCCCTGAATGAACTGCAAGACGAGGCAGCGCGGCTATCGTGGCTGGCCACGACGGGCGTTCCTTGCGC
AGCTGTGCTCGACGTTGTCACTGAAGCGGGAAGGGACTGGCTGCTATTGGGCGAAGTGCCGGGGCAGGAT
CTCCTGTCATCTCACCTTGCTCCTGCCGAGAAAGTATCCATCATGGCTGATGCAATGCGGCGGCTGCATA
CGCTTGATCCGGCTACCTGCCCATTCGACCACCAAGCGAAACATCGCATCGAGCGAGCACGTACTCGGAT
GGAAGCCGGTCTTGTCGATCAGGATGATCTGGACGAAGAGCATCAGGGGCTCGCGCCAGCCGAACTGTTC
GCCAGGCTCAAGGCGAGCATGCCCGACGGCGAGGATCTCGTCGTGACACATGGCGATGCCTGCTTGCCGA
ATATCATGGTGGAAAATGGCCGCTTTTCTGGATTCATCGACTGTGGCCGGCTGGGTGTGGCGGACCGCTA
TCAGGACATAGCGTTGGCTACCCGTGATATTGCTGAAGAGCTTGGCGGCGAATGGGCTGACCGCTTCCTC
GTGCTTTACGGTATCGCCGCTCCCGATTCGCAGCGCATCGCCTTCTATCGCCTTCTTGACGAGTTCTTCT
GAGCGGGACTCTGGGGTTCGAAATGACCGACCAAGCGAATTCGCTAGGATTATCCCTAATACCTGCCACC
CCACTCTTAATCAGTGGTGGAAGAACGGTCTCAGAACTGTTTGTTTCAATTGGCCATTTAAGTTTAGTAG
TAAAAGACTGGTTAATGATAACAATGCATCGTAAAACCTTCAGAAGGAAAGGAGAATGTTTTGTGGACCA
CTTTGGTTTTCTTTTTTGCGTGTGGCAGTTTTAAGTTATTAGTTTTTAAAATCAGTACTTTTTAATGGAA
ACAACTTGACCAAAAATTTGTCACAGAATTTTGAGACCCATTAAAAAAGTTAAATGAGAAACCTGTGTGT
TCCTTTGGTCAACACCGAGACATTTAGGTGAAAGACATCTAATTCTGGTTTTACGAATCTGGAAACTTCT
TGAAAATGTAATTCTTGAGTTAACACTTCTGGGTGGAGAATAGGGTTGTTTTCCCCCCACATAATTGGAA
GGGGAAGGAATATCATTTAAAGCTATGGGAGGGTTGCTTTGATTACAACACTGGAGAGAAATGCAGCATG
TTGCTGATTGCCTGTCACTAAAACAGGCCAAAAACTGAGTCCTTGGGTTGCATAGAAAGCTG
Features (pLannotate 1.2.2; 14 found; start..end, strand, type, name):
     51..242     +  promoter       SV40 promoter (fragment): SV40 enhancer and early promoter
    429..1562    +  promoter       mEF-1α promoter (fragment): strong constitutive promoter for mouse elongation factor EF-1α
   1588..3087    +  CDS            L1: VL1_HPV33 - Experimental evidence at protein level: Swiss-Prot protein existence level 1. Forms an icosahedral capsid with a T=7 symmetry and a 50 nm diameter. The capsid is composed of 72 pentamers linked to each other by disulfide bonds and associated with L2 proteins. Binds to heparan sulfate proteoglycans on cell surface of basal layer keratinocytes to provide initial virion attachment. This binding mediates a conformational change in the virus capsid that facilitates efficient infection. The virion enters the host cell via endocytosis. During virus trafficking, L1 protein dissociates from
   3122..3243    -  polyA_signal   SV40 poly(A) signal: SV40 polyadenylation signal
   3266..3337    -  CDS            large T antigen (fragment): large T antigen from SV40 (simian virus 40)
   3431..4019    +  rep_origin     ori: high-copy-number ColE1/pMB1/pBR322/pUC origin of replication
   4099..4402    +  enhancer       CMV enhancer: human cytomegalovirus immediate early enhancer
   4404..4503    +  promoter       CMV promoter (fragment): human cytomegalovirus (CMV) immediate early promoter
   5847..7262    +  CDS            L2: VL2_HPV26 - Protein inferred from homology: Swiss-Prot protein existence level 3. Minor protein of the capsid that localizes along the inner surface of the virion, within the central cavities beneath the L1 pentamers. Plays a role in capsid stabilization through interaction with the major capsid protein L1. Once the virion enters the host cell, L2 escorts the genomic DNA into the nucleus by promoting escape from the endosomal compartments and traffic through the host Golgi network. Mechanistically, the C-terminus of L2 possesses a cell-penetrating peptide that protudes from the host endosome,
   7275..7719    +  misc_feature   FMDV IRES: internal ribosome entry site (IRES) of the foot-and-mouth disease virus
   7752..7770    +  promoter       tac promoter (fragment): strong E. coli promoter; hybrid between the trp and lac UV5 promoters
   7790..7808    +  promoter       T7 promoter: promoter for bacteriophage T7 RNA polymerase
   7818..8612    +  CDS            NeoR/KanR: aminoglycoside phosphotransferase from Tn5; aph(3')-II (or nptII); confers resistance to neomycin, kanamycin, and G418 (Geneticin®)
   8659..9231    +  polyA_signal   EF-1α poly(A) signal: human EF-1α polyadenylation signal
