[The description below was written by a language model from this plasmid's Addgene catalogue record and pLannotate feature annotations shown in this document.]
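Description:
pVITRO-HPV26 L1L2 is a 9,232 bp mammalian expression plasmid built on the InvivoGen pVITRO1-neo-mcs backbone, a dual-cassette vector designed to express two genes from a single plasmid. It carries the two capsid genes of human papillomavirus type 26: the major capsid protein L1 (about 1.5 kb) and the minor capsid protein L2 (about 1.4 kb). The plasmid replicates in E. coli at high copy from a ColE1/pUC-type origin. A single Tn5 NeoR/KanR gene provides both kanamycin selection in bacteria and G418 selection in mammalian cells.

In the annotated sequence, L1 sits downstream of a mouse EF-1α promoter preceded by an SV40 enhancer fragment. An SV40 polyadenylation signal lies just beyond it, although the automated annotation places this signal on the opposite strand. The annotation tool matched this reading frame to HPV33 L1, which probably reflects homology among L1 proteins, since the catalogue identifies the insert as HPV26. The second cassette begins with a CMV enhancer and partial CMV promoter. The roughly 1.3 kb between these elements and L2 is unannotated, so the full promoter driving L2 is not stated in the record. L2 is followed by an FMDV IRES and then NeoR/KanR, ending in an EF-1α polyadenylation signal. This arrangement links drug resistance in mammalian cells to the L2 transcript, while short bacterial promoter elements upstream of the marker allow its expression in E. coli.

Co-expressed L1 and L2 form papillomavirus capsids. The associated study examined inhibitors and L2 antibodies against the infectivity of diverse HPV types, which suggests the plasmid supplies HPV26 capsid proteins for such infectivity and neutralization experiments.
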