Addgene plasmid #52601: pVITRO-HPV26 L1L2
Purpose: Expresses HPV26 L1 and L2 in mammalian cells
Depositing lab: Richard Roden. Depositing organization: Johns Hopkins University and School of Medicine. Publication: Impact of inhibitors and L2 antibodies upon the infectivity of diverse alpha and beta human papillomavirus types. Kwak K, Jiang R, Wang JW, Jagu S, Kirnbauer R, Roden RB. PLoS One. 2014 May 9;9(5):e97232. doi: 10.1371/journal.pone.0097232. eCollection 2014. PubMed 24816794.
Backbone
  Vector backbone: pVITRO1-neo-mcs
  Backbone manufacturer: InvivoGen
  Backbone size w/o insert (bp): 6295
  Total vector size (bp): 9232
  Vector type: Mammalian Expression
  Selectable markers: Neomycin (select with G418)
Growth in bacteria
  Bacterial resistance: Kanamycin, 50 μg/mL
  Growth temperature: 37°C
  Growth strain: DH5alpha
  Copy number: High Copy
Gene/Insert 1
  Gene/Insert name: HPV26 L1
  Species: H. sapiens (human)
  Insert size (bp): 1515
  Cloning method: Restriction Enzyme; 5′ cloning site BglII (destroyed during cloning); 3′ cloning site NheI (destroyed during cloning)
  Sequencing primers: 5′ AAACCACCGCTAATTCAAAGC; 3′ GTGGTTTGTCCAAACTCATCAA
Gene/Insert 2
  Gene/Insert name: HPV26 L2
  Species: H. sapiens (human)
  Insert size (bp): 1422
  Cloning method: Restriction Enzyme; 5′ cloning site BamHI (not destroyed); 3′ cloning site AvrII (destroyed during cloning)
  Sequencing primers: 5′ GCCTCTTAGCGGTTCAAAGG; 3′ CAAAGGTATTTTCTAAACCCGTTTC
Terms and licenses: Academic/Nonprofit Terms; Industry Terms: Not Available to Industry
How to cite: pVITRO-HPV26 L1L2 was a gift from Richard Roden (Addgene plasmid # 52601 ; http://n2t.net/addgene:52601 ; RRID:Addgene_52601)
