>Addgene plasmid #52601 | pVITRO-HPV26 L1L2 | addgene partial sequence | sequence record 84479 | mEF1-Fwd 5'-TTTTGAGCGGAGCTAATTCTCGGG-3'
AACCCTTTTTTAGGTGTTGTGAAAACCACCGCTAATTCAAAGCAACCGGTGATATCAAAGATCCGCCACC
ATGGCCCTGTGGAGGACCAGCGACAGCAAGGTGTACCTGCCCCCCACCCCCGTGAGCAGGGTGGTGAACA
CCGACGAGTACGTGACCAGGACCGGCATCTACTACTACGCCGGCAGCAGCAGGCTGCTGACCCTGGGCCA
CCCCTACTTCAGCATCCCCAAGACCGGCCAGAAGGCCGAGATCCCCAAGGTGAGCGCCTACCAGTACAGG
GTGTTCAGGGTGCACCTGCCTGACCCCAACAAGTTCGGCCTGCCCGACCCCCAGCTGTACAACCCCGACA
CCGAGAGGCTGGTGTGGGCCTGCGTGGGCGTGGAGGTGGGCAGGGGCCAGCCCCTGGGCATCGGCCTGAG
CGGCCACCCCCTGTTCAACAAGCTGGACGACACCGAGAACAGCCACCTGGCCACCGTGAACGCCGACACC
GACAACAGGGACAACGTGAGCGTGGACAACAAGCAGACCCAGCTGTGCATCATCGGCTGCACCCCCCCCC
TGGGCGAGCACTGGGGCATCGGCACCATCTGCAAGAACACCCAGACCCAGAGGGGCGACTGCCCCCCCCT
GGAGCTGATCAGCAGCATCATCGAGGACGGCGACATGATCGACACCGGCTTCGGCGCCATGGACT
