>Addgene plasmid #52601 | pVITRO-HPV26 L1L2 | addgene partial sequence | sequence record 84533 | EBV-rev 5'-GTGGTTTGTCCAAACTCATC-3'
TATTACTTGGTCAGCTTCCTCTTCTTCCTCTTGGTGCTGCTGCTGGTGCTGCTCAGGGGCCTCTTGGTGC
CCAGCTTGGGCCTCCTCTGGATGCCGGCCTGCAGCATGAACTTCCTGCCCAGGGGGAACTGGTCCAGGTC
GATGCTGAACTTCTCCTTCAGGTCCACGTCCCAGAACTTGAACTTCTGGAAGGGGTCCTCCTTGGGCACG
GGGGGGGCGTTCCTCTGGCAGGTGGTGGCGCTGTTCTTGATGAACCTGTAGGCGTCCTCCAGGCTGGCGG
TGGGGGGCAGGGTCAGGCCGAAGTTCCAGTCCTCCAGGATGCTGGCGTTCATCAGGTGGATGTAGGCCAT
CACGTCGGTGGTCAGGGTGATCTTGCACAGCTGGAAGATGAACTGCAGCTCGTACTCCTCGCCGTGCCTG
ATGAACTGCTTGTAGTCGCTGGGCTTGAAGGGGGTGCTGGCGCTGGCGGCGCTCAGGGTGCTGATGGTCA
GGTTGGTGCTCCTGGTGGTGTCCACGCAGGTCACGAACAGCTGGTTGCCCCAGCAGATGCCGTTGTTGTG
GCCCTGGGCCCTCTGCAGCCAGTAGGGCTTGTTGAACAGCTGGGCGTCGCTGGTCACCATGCTGCCGCTG
GGGGTGGCGCTGTAGATGCTGCTGGTGGGGGGCTCCCTGCCGCTCTCGGCGCCCTTGATGTACAGGGTGG
TGGGGATGGCGTCGCCCACGGCGCCGGCCTTGTTGTAGAAGTGCCTGGCGAACAGCTGCTCCC
