>Addgene plasmid #52601 | pVITRO-HPV26 L1L2 | addgene partial sequence | sequence record 84544 | FMDV-IRES-R 5'-CTCCGCTACGAAGCAACAGT-3'
AGCGTGGAGCCAAACGCAGTACAAAGTGTTACCCCTCTAGACCTGGAAAGACCAGGCGGAGTTTCAAGTT
GCACGTTTTGTGTCATTGGGGAAACCTGCTCCTAGACTATTAGTAGGCCACGAAGCCGTCGCTGAAGAAG
TAGGGCATCCTCTTCCTCCTCTTGTGGATCAGGTAGATGTAGGGCCACAGGTAGTAGTTGTCGCCGTGCA
CCACGATGGCGGGCAGGTTGGTGGTGGGGGGGGGGGGCAGG
