>Addgene plasmid #52601 | pVITRO-HPV26 L1L2 | addgene partial sequence | sequence record 84677 | pVITRO-P25F 5'-CAAAGGTATTTTCTAAACCCGTTTC-3'
GCAATCCGGAGTATACGGATCCGCCACCATGGTGGCCGTGAGGGCCCCCAGGAGGAAGAGGGCCAGCGCC
ACCGACCTGTACAAGACCTGCAAGGCCGCCGGCACCTGCCCCCCCGACGTGATCCCCAAGATCGAGGGCA
GCACCCTGGCCGACAAGATCCTGCAGTGGAGCGGGCTGGGCATCTTCCTGGGCGGCCTGGGCATCGGCAC
CGGCACCGGCAGCGGCGGCAGGACCGGCTACATCCCCCTGGGCGGCGGCGGCAGGCCCAGCGTGGTGGAC
ATCGGCCCCACCAGGCCCCCCATCATCATCGAGCCCGTGGGCCCCACCGAGCCCAGCATCGTGACCCTGG
TGGAGGAGAGCAGCATCATCCAGAGCGGCGCCCCCATCCCCACCTTCAGCGGCGGCAACGGCTTCGAGCT
GACCACCAGCAGCGCCACCACCCCCGCCGTGCTGGACATCACCCCCAGCGCCGGCACCGTGCACGTGACC
AGCACCAACATCCAGAACCCCCTGTACATCGAGCCCCCCATCGACATCCCCCAGGCCGGCGAGGCCAGCG
GCCACATCTTCACCACCACCAGCACCGCCGGCACCCACAGCTACGAGGAGATCCCCATGGAGGTGTTCGC
CAGCACCAACGGCACCGGCCTGGAGCCCATCAGCAGCACCCCCATCCCCGGCATCCAGAGGGTGAGCGCC
CCCAGGCTGTACAGCAAGGCCTACCAGCAGGTGAAGGTGACCGACCCCAACTTCATCGGCAACCCCAGCA
CCTTCGTGACCTTCGACAACCCCGCCTACGAGCCCATCGACGAGACCCTGACCTACGCCAGCAGCAGCAC
CGTGGCCCCC
